>Addgene plasmid #190081 | pcDNA3_SARS-CoV-Spike[BtKY72 RBD] | addgene full sequence | sequence record 371274 | Addgene NGS Result
GACATTGATTATTGACTAGTTATTAATAGTAATCAATTACGGGGTCATTAGTTCATAGCCCATATATGGA
GTTCCGCGTTACATAACTTACGGTAAATGGCCCGCCTGGCTGATCGCCCAACGACCCCCGCCCATTGACG
TCAATAATGACGTATGTTCCCATAGTAACGCCAATAGGGACTTTCCATTGACGTCAATGGGTGGAGTATT
TACGGTAAACTGCCCACTTGGCAGTACATCAAGTGTATCATATGCCAAGTACGCCCCCTATTGACGTCAA
TGACGGTAAATGGCCCGCCTGGCATTATGCCCAGTACATGACCTTATGGGACTTTCCTACTTGGCAGTAC
ATCTACGTATTAGTCATCGCTATTACCATGGTGATGCGGTTTTGGCAGTACATCAATGGGCGTGGATAGC
GGTTTGACTCACGGGGATTTCCAAGTCTCCACCCCATTGACGTCAATGGGAGTTTGTTTTGGCACCAAAA
TCAACGGGACTTTCCAAAATGTCGTAACAACTCCGCCCCATTGACGCAAATGGGCGGTAGGCGTGTACGG
TGGGAGGTCTATATAAGCAGAGCTCTCTGGCTAACTAGAGAACCCACTGCTTACTGGCTTATCGAAATTA
ATACGACTCACTATAGGGAGACCCAAGCTGGCTAGCGTTTAAACGGGCCCTCTAGAAACCATGCCCATGG
GGTCTCTGCAACCGCTGGCCACCTTGTACCTGCTGGGGATGCTGGTCGCTTCCGTGCTAGCCAGCGGCAG
CGACCTGGACCGCTGCACCACGTTCGATGACGTGCAGGCGCCCAACTACACCCAGCACACCTCCAGCATG
CGCGGCGTGTACTATCCCGACGAGATCTTCCGCAGCGACACCCTGTACCTCACCCAGGACCTGTTCCTGC
CCTTCTACTCCAACGTGACCGGCTTCCACACCATCAACCACACCTTCGGCAACCCCGTGATCCCGTTCAA
GGACGGCATCTACTTCGCCGCGACCGAGAAGAGCAACGTGGTCCGCGGCTGGGTGTTCGGGAGCACCATG
AATAACAAGTCCCAGAGCGTGATCATTATCAATAACTCCACCAACGTCGTGATCCGCGCCTGCAACTTCG
AGCTGTGTGACAACCCGTTCTTTGCCGTGAGCAAGCCCATGGGCACCCAGACGCACACCATGATCTTCGA
CAACGCCTTCAACTGCACCTTCGAGTACATCAGCGACGCCTTCTCCCTGGACGTGAGCGAGAAGTCCGGA
AACTTCAAGCACCTGCGCGAGTTCGTGTTCAAGAACAAAGACGGCTTCCTGTACGTGTACAAGGGCTACC
AGCCCATCGACGTCGTGCGCGACCTGCCCAGCGGCTTCAACACCCTGAAGCCCATCTTCAAGCTGCCCCT
CGGCATTAACATCACCAACTTCCGCGCCATCCTGACCGCCTTCAGCCCTGCCCAGGACATCTGGGGCACC
AGCGCCGCGGCCTACTTCGTCGGCTACCTGAAGCCCACGACCTTCATGCTGAAGTACGACGAGAACGGCA
CGATCACCGATGCCGTGGACTGCAGCCAGAACCCGCTCGCCGAGCTGAAGTGCAGCGTGAAGTCCTTCGA
GATCGACAAGGGCATCTACCAGACCAGCAACTTCCGCGTGAGTCCTTCCACTGAAGTGGTCCGGTTCCCG
AACATAACTAATTTGTGCCCTTTCGGCCAGGTATTTAACGCGTCAAATTTCCCATCTGTTTACGCCTGGG
AAAGATTGCGCATAAGTGACTGTGTCGCAGACTATGCTGTGTTGTACAACAGCTCCAGCAGCTTTAGTAC
ATTTAAGTGCTATGGGGTATCACCAACCAAATTGAATGATCTCTGCTTCTCATCCGTTTACGCTGATTAC
TTCGTCGTTAAGGGGGATGACGTGAGGCAGATCGCCCCGGCGCAAACAGGAGTAATTGCGGATTACAACT
ACAAATTGCCGGACGATTTCACTGGTTGTGTACTTGCCTGGAATACCAATAGCGTTGACTCCAAATCCGG
GAATAATTTTTACTACCGACTTTTCCGACACGGCAAGATAAAGCCATATGAACGGGATATTAGCAACGTC
CTCTATAACTCTGCTGGGGGGACCTGCTCCTCAATTAGCCAACTGGGGTGCTATGAGCCTCTTAAATCCT
ACGGATTTACCCCTACTGTCGGAGTTGGCTACCAACCCTACAGGGTAGTCGTCCTCTCATTCGAGCTTTT
GAATGCGCCGGCAACTGTATGTGGACCAAAGAAGAGCACAGAGCTGGTCAAGAACAAGTGCGTGAACTTC
AATTTCAACGGCCTGACCGGCACCGGCGTGCTGACGCCCAGCTCCAAGCGCTTCCAGCCCTTCCAGCAGT
TCGGCCGCGACGTCAGCGACTTCACCGACAGCGTGCGCGACCCGAAGACCAGCGAGATCCTGGACATCTC
TCCCTGCTCCTTCGGCGGTGTCAGCGTGATCACGCCCGGCACCAACGCCAGCTCCGAGGTGGCCGTCCTG
TACCAGGACGTGAACTGCACCGACGTCAGCACCGCCATCCACGCGGACCAGCTGACGCCCGCCTGGCGCA
TCTACAGCACCGGCAACAACGTGTTCCAGACCCAGGCCGGCTGCCTGATCGGCGCCGAGCACGTCGACAC
CAGCTACGAGTGCGACATCCCGATTGGCGCCGGGATCTGCGCCAGCTACCACACCGTGAGCCTGCTCCGC
TCCACCAGCCAGAAGTCCATCGTGGCCTACACCATGAGCCTGGGCGCCGACAGCAGCATCGCCTACAGCA
ACAACACCATCGCCATCCCGACCAACTTCTCCATCAGCATCACGACCGAGGTGATGCCCGTGAGCATGGC
CAAGACCAGCGTGGACTGCAACATGTACATCTGCGGCGACAGCACCGAGTGCGCCAACCTGCTCCTGCAG
TACGGCTCCTTCTGCACCCAGCTGAACCGCGCCCTGAGCGGCATCGCCGCCGAGCAGGACCGCAACACCC
GCGAGGTGTTCGCCCAGGTGAAGCAGATGTACAAGACGCCCACCCTGAAGTACTTCGGCGGCTTCAACTT
CAGCCAGATCCTGCCCGACCCGCTGAAGCCCACCAAGCGCAGCTTCATCGAGGACCTGCTCTTCAACAAG
GTGACGCTGGCCGACGCCGGCTTCATGAAGCAGTACGGCGAGTGCCTGGGCGACATCAACGCCCGCGACC
TGATCTGCGCCCAGAAGTTCAACGGCCTGACCGTGCTCCCGCCGCTGCTGACCGACGACATGATCGCCGC
GTACACCGCCGCGCTGGTGAGCGGCACCGCCACGGCCGGCTGGACCTTCGGCGCCGGCGCGGCCCTGCAG
ATCCCGTTCGCCATGCAGATGGCCTACCGCTTCAACGGCATCGGCGTGACCCAGAACGTGCTGTACGAGA
ACCAGAAGCAGATCACCAACCAGTTCAACAAGGCCATCAGCCAGATCCAGGAGAGCCTGACCACGACCAG
CACGGCCCTGGGCAAGCTGCAGGACGTGGTCAACCAGAACGCCCAGGCCCTGAACACCCTGGTGAAGCAG
CTGTCCAGCAACTTCGGCGCCATCAGCTCCGTGCTGAACGATATCCTGAGCCGCCTGGACAAGGTGGAGG
CCGAGGTGCAGATCGATCGCCTGATCACCGGCCGCCTGCAGAGCCTGCAGACCTACGTGACCCAGCAGCT
GATCCGCGCCGCGGAGATCCGCGCCAGCGCGAACCTGGCCGCCACCAAGATGTCCGAGTGCGTGCTGGGC
CAGAGCAAGCGCGTGGACTTCTGCGGCAAGGGCTACCACCTGATGAGCTTCCCGCAGGCCGCGCCGCACG
GCGTGGTCTTCCTGCACGTGACCTACGTGCCCAGCCAGGAGCGCAACTTCACCACGGCGCCCGCCATCTG
CCACGAGGGCAAGGCCTACTTCCCGCGCGAGGGCGTGTTCGTGTTCAACGGCACCAGCTGGTTCATCACC
CAGCGCAACTTCTTCAGCCCGCAAATCATCACCACGGACAACACCTTCGTGAGCGGCAACTGCGACGTCG
TGATCGGCATCATCAACAACACCGTGTACGACCCGCTGCAGCCCGAGCTGGACTCCTTCAAGGAGGAGCT
GGACAAGTACTTCAAGAACCACACCAGCCCGGACGTGGACCTGGGCGACATCAGCGGCATCAACGCCAGC
GTCGTGAACATCCAGAAGGAGATCGACCGCCTGAACGAGGTGGCCAAGAACCTGAACGAGAGCCTGATCG
ACCTCCAGGAGCTGGGCAAGTACGAGCAGTACATCAAGTGGCCTTGGTATGTGTGGCTGGGCTTCATCGC
CGGGCTGATCGCCATCGTGATGGTGACCATCCTGCTCTGCTGCATGACCAGCTGCTGCTCCTGCCTGAAG
GGCGCCTGCAGCTGCGGCAGCTGCTGCAAGTTCGACGAGGACGACAGCGACCCCGTGCTGAAGGGCGTGA
AGCTGCACTACACGGGCGGCACCGAGACCAGCCAGGTGGCGCCCGCCTAGGATCCGAGCTCGGTACCAAG
CTTAAGTTTAAACCGCTGATCAGCCTCGACTGTGCCTTCTAGTTGCCAGCCATCTGTTGTTTGCCCCTCC
CCCGTGCCTTCCTTGACCCTGGAAGGTGCCACTCCCACTGTCCTTTCCTAATAAAATGAGGAAATTGCAT
CGCATTGTCTGAGTAGGTGTCATTCTATTCTGGGGGGTGGGGTGGGGCAGGACAGCAAGGGGGAGGATTG
GGAAGACAATAGCAGGCATGCTGGGGATGCGGTGGGCTCTATGGCTTCTGAGGCGGAAAGAACCAGCTGG
GGCTCTAGGGGGTATCCCC
[124 nt withheld, positions 4850-4973]
C
[91 nt withheld, positions 4975-5065]
A
[49 nt withheld, positions 5067-5115]
CCTTTGACGTTGGAGTCCACGTTCTTT
[37 nt withheld, positions 5143-5179]
ACCCTATCTCGGTCTATTCTTTTGATTTATAAGGGATTTTGCCGATTTCGGCCTATTGGTTAAAAAATGA
GCTGATTTAACAAAAATTTAACGCGAATTAATTCTGTGGAATGTGTGTCAGTTAGGGTGTGGAAAGTCCC
CAGGCTCCCCAGCAGGCAGAAGTATGCAAAGCATGCATCTCAATTAGTCAGCAACCAGGTGTGGAAAGTC
CCCAGGCTCCCCAGCAGGCAGAAGTATGCAAAGCATGCATCTCAATTAGTCAGCAACCATAGTCCCGCCC
CTAACTCCGCCCATCCCGCCCCTAACTCCGCCCAGTTCCGCCCATTCTCCGCCCCATGGCTGACTAATTT
TTTTTATTTATGCAGAGGCCGAGGCCGCCTCTGCCTCTGAGCTATTCCAGAAGTAGTGAGGAGGCTTTTT
TGGAGGCCTAGGCTTTTGCAAAAAGCTCCCGGGAGCTTGTATATCCATTTTCGGATCTGATCAAGAGACA
GGATGAGGATCGTTTCGCATGATTGAACAAGATGGATTGCACGCAGGTTCTCCGGCCGCTTGGGTGGAGA
GGCTATTCGGCTATGACTGGGCAACAGACAATCGGCTGCTCTGATGCCGCCGTGTTCCGGCTGTCAGCGC
AGGGGCGCCCGGTTCTTTTTGTCAAGACCGACCTGTCCGGTGCCCTGAATGAACTGCAGGACGAGGCAGC
GCGGCTATCGTGGCTGGCCACGACGGGCGTTCCTTGCGCAGCTGTGCTCGACGTTGTCACTGAAGCGGGA
AGGGACTGGCTGCTATTGGGCGAAGTGCCGGGGCAGGATCTCCTGTCATCTCACCTTGCTCCTGCCGAGA
AAGTATCCATCATGGCTGATGCAATGCGGCGGCTGCATACGCTTGATCCGGCTACCTGCCCATTCGACCA
CCAAGCGAAACATCGCATCGAGCGAGCACGTACTCGGATGGAAGCCGGTCTTGTCGATCAGGATGATCTG
GACGAAGAGCATCAGGGGCTCGCGCCAGCCGAACTGTTCGCCAGGCTCAAGGCGCGCATGCCCGACGGCG
AGGATCTCGTCGTGACCCATGGCGATGCCTGCTTGCCGAATATCATGGTGGAAAATGGCCGCTTTTCTGG
ATTCATCGACTGTGGCCGGCTGGGTGTGGCGGACCGCTATCAGGACATAGCGTTGGCTACCCGTGATATT
GCTGAAGAGCTTGGCGGCGAATGGGCTGACCGCTTCCTCGTGCTTTACGGTATCGCCGCTCCCGATTCGC
AGCGCATCGCCTTCTATCGCCTTCTTGACGAGTTCTTCTGAGCGGGACTCTGGGGTTCGAAATGACCGAC
CAAGCGACGCCCAACCTGCCATCACGAGATTTCGATTCCACCGCCGCCTTCTATGAAAGGTTGGGCTTCG
GAATCGTTTTCCGGGACGCCGGCTGGATGATCCTCCAGCGCGGGGATCTCATGCTGGAGTTCTTCGCCCA
CCCCAACTTGTTTATTGCAGCTTATAATGGTTACAAATAAAGCAATAGCATCACAAATTTCACAAATAAA
GCATTTTTTTCACTGCATTCTAGTTGTGGTTTGTCCAAACTCATCAATGTATCTTATCATGTCTGTATAC
CGTCGACCTCTAGCTAGAGCTTGGCGTAATCATGGTCATAGCTGTTTCCTGTGTGAAATTGTTATCCGCT
CACAATTCCACACAACATACGAGCCGGAAGCATAAAGTGTAAAGCCTGGGGTGCCTAATGAGTGAGCTAA
CTCACATTAATTGCGTTGCGCTCACTGCCCGCTTTCCAGTCGGGAAACCTGTCGTGCCAGCTGCATTAAT
GAATCGGCCAACGCGCGGGGAGAGGCGGTTTGCGTATTGGGCGCTCTTCCGCTTCCTCGCTCACTGACTC
GCTGCGCTCGGTCGTTCGGCTGCGGCGAGCGGTATCAGCTCACTCAAAGGCGGTAATACGGTTATCCACA
GAATCAGGGGATAACGCAGGAAAGAACATGTGAGCAAAAGGCCAGCAAAAGGCCAGGAACCGTAAAAAGG
CCGCGTTGCTGGCGTTTTTCCATAGGCTCCGCCCCCCTGACGAGCATCACAAAAATCGACGCTCAAGTCA
GAGGTGGCGAAACCCGACAGGACTATAAAGATACCAGGCGTTTCCCCCTGGAAGCTCCCTCGTGCGCTCT
CCTGTTCCGACCCTGCCGCTTACCGGATACCTGTCCGCCTTTCTCCCTTCGGGAAGCGTGGCGCTTTCTC
ATAGCTCACGCTGTAGGTATCTCAGTTCGGTGTAGGTCGTTCGCTCCAAGCTGGGCTGTGTGCACGAACC
CCCCGTTCAGCCCGACCGCTGCGCCTTATCCGGTAACTATCGTCTTGAGTCCAACCCGGTAAGACACGAC
TTATCGCCACTGGCAGCAGCCACTGGTAACAGGATTAGCAGAGCGAGGTATGTAGGCGGTGCTACAGAGT
TCTTGAAGTGGTGGCCTAACTACGGCTACACTAGAAGAACAGTATTTGGTATCTGCGCTCTGCTGAAGCC
AGTTACCTTCGGAAAAAGAGTTGGTAGCTCTTGATCCGGCAAACAAACCACCGCTGGTAGCGGTGGTTTT
TTTGTTTGCAAGCAGCAGATTACGCGCAGAAAAAAAGGATCTCAAGAAGATCCTTTGATCTTTTCTACGG
GGTCTGACGCTCAGTGGAACGAAAACTCACGTTAAGGGATTTTGGTCATGAGATTATCAAAAAGGATCTT
CACCTAGATCCTTTTAAATTAAAAATGAAGTTTTAAATCAATCTAAAGTATATATGAGTAAACTTGGTCT
GACAGTTACCAATGCTTAATCAGTGAGGCACCTATCTCAGCGATCTGTCTATTTCGTTCATCCATAGTTG
CCTGACTCCCCGTCGTGTAGATAACTACGATACGGGAGGGCTTACCATCTGGCCCCAGTGCTGCAATGAT
ACCGCGAGACCCACGCTCACCGGCTCCAGATTTATCAGCAATAAACCAGCCAGCCGGAAGGGCCGAGCGC
AGAAGTGGTCCTGCAACTTTATCCGCCTCCATCCAGTCTATTAATTGTTGCCGGGAAGCTAGAGTAAGTA
GTTCGCCAGTTAATAGTTTGCGCAACGTTGTTGCCATTGCTACAGGCATCGTGGTGTCACGCTCGTCGTT
TGGTATGGCTTCATTCAGCTCCGGTTCCCAACGATCAAGGCGAGTTACATGATCCCCCATGTTGTGCAAA
AAAGCGGTTAGCTCCTTCGGTCCTCCGATCGTTGTCAGAAGTAAGTTGGCCGCAGTGTTATCACTCATGG
TTATGGCAGCACTGCATAATTCTCTTACTGTCATGCCATCCGTAAGATGCTTTTCTGTGACTGGTGAGTA
CTCAACCAAGTCATTCTGAGAATAGTGTATGCGGCGACCGAGTTGCTCTTGCCCGGCGTCAATACGGGAT
AATACCGCGCCACATAGCAGAACTTTAAAAGTGCTCATCATTGGAAAACGTTCTTCGGGGCGAAAACTCT
CAAGGATCTTACCGCTGTTGAGATCCAGTTCGATGTAACCCACTCGTGCACCCAACTGATCTTCAGCATC
TTTTACTTTCACCAGCGTTTCTGGGTGAGCAAAAACAGGAAGGCAAAATGCCGCAAAAAAGGGAATAAGG
GCGACACGGAAATGTTGAATACTCATACTCTTCCTTTTTCAATATTATTGAAGCATTTATCAGGGTTATT
GTCTCATGAGCGGATACATATTTGAATGTATTTAGAAAAATAAACAAATAGGGGTTCCGCGCACATTTCC
CCGAAAAGTGCCACCTGACGTCGACGGATCGGGAGATCTCCCGATCCCCTATGGTGCACTCTCAGTACAA
TCTGCTCTGATGCCGCATAGTTAAGCCAGTATCTGCTCCCTGCTTGTGTGTTGGAGGTCGCTGAGTAGTG
CGCGAGCAAAATTTAAGCTACAACAAGGCAAGGCTTGACCGACAATTGCATGAAGAATCTGCTTAGGGTT
AGGCGTTTTGCGCTGCTTCGCGATGTACGGACCAGATATACGCGTT
Features (pLannotate 1.2.2; 20 found; start..end, strand, type, name):
      1..380     +  enhancer       CMV enhancer: human cytomegalovirus immediate early enhancer
    381..584     +  promoter       CMV promoter: human cytomegalovirus (CMV) immediate early promoter
    580..613     +  LTR            5' LTR (truncated) (fragment): truncated 5' long terminal repeat (LTR) from HIV-1
    629..647     +  promoter       T7 promoter: promoter for bacteriophage T7 RNA polymerase
    757..4494    +  CDS            S: SPIKE_SARS - Experimental evidence at protein level: Swiss-Prot protein existence level 1. [Spike protein S2']: Acts as a viral fusion peptide which is unmasked following S2 cleavage occurring upon virus endocytosis. From Severe acute respiratory syndrome coronavirus (SARS-CoV).
   4580..4804    +  polyA_signal   bGH poly(A) signal: bovine growth hormone polyadenylation signal
   4808..4829    +  promoter       SV40 promoter (fragment): SV40 enhancer and early promoter
   4850..5278    +  rep_origin     f1 ori (sequence partly withheld): f1 bacteriophage origin of replication; arrow indicates direction of (+) strand synthesis
   5292..5621    +  promoter       SV40 promoter: SV40 enhancer and early promoter
   5688..6480    +  CDS            NeoR/KanR: aminoglycoside phosphotransferase from Tn5; aph(3')-II (or nptII); confers resistance to neomycin, kanamycin, and G418 (Geneticin®)
   6501..6659    +  CDS            ble (fragment): BLE_KLEPN - Experimental evidence at protein level: Swiss-Prot protein existence level 1. Binding protein with a strong affinity to the bleomycin family of antibiotics. Binds to CL990; an antimitotic-antibiotic compound. From Klebsiella pneumoniae.
   6654..6775    +  polyA_signal   SV40 poly(A) signal: SV40 polyadenylation signal
   6848..6864    -  protein_bind   lac operator: The lac repressor binds to the lac operator to inhibit transcription in E. coli. This inhibition can be relieved by adding lactose or isopropyl-β-D-thiogalactopyranoside (IPTG). lac repressor encoded by lacI
   6872..6902    -  promoter       lac promoter: promoter for the E. coli lac operon
   6917..6938    -  protein_bind   CAP binding site: CAP binding activates transcription in the presence of cAMP. E. coli catabolite activator protein
   6951..7043    -  CDS            lacI (fragment): lac repressor; lacI; The lac repressor binds to the lac operator to inhibit transcription in E. coli. This inhibition can be relieved by adding lactose or isopropyl-β-D-thiogalactopyranoside (IPTG).
   7226..7814    -  rep_origin     ori: high-copy-number ColE1/pMB1/pBR322/pUC origin of replication
   7985..8845    -  CDS            AmpR: β-lactamase; bla; confers resistance to ampicillin, carbenicillin, and related antibiotics
   8846..8950    -  promoter       AmpR promoter: bla
   9009..9061    -  misc_feature   bom (fragment): basis of mobility region from pBR322
