[The description below was written by a language model from this plasmid's Addgene catalogue record and pLannotate feature annotations shown in this document.]
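Description:
pcDNA3_SARS-CoV-Spike[BtKY72 RBD] is a mammalian expression plasmid built on the pcDNA3 backbone that encodes a chimeric SARS-CoV spike glycoprotein in which the receptor binding domain comes from the SARS-like coronavirus BtKY72. The sequenced plasmid is about 9.2 kb. It is propagated in E. coli through a high-copy ColE1/pUC-type origin with ampicillin selection from the β-lactamase gene. It also carries an f1 phage origin and short remnants of lac regulatory sequence typical of this backbone family.

The synthetic spike open reading frame (roughly 3.8 kb according to the record) sits downstream of the human cytomegalovirus immediate early enhancer and promoter, and is terminated by the bovine growth hormone polyadenylation signal. This arrangement gives strong constitutive expression in transfected mammalian cells. A T7 promoter lies between the CMV promoter and the insert. The catalogue lists a C-terminal rhodopsin C9 epitope tag on the spike, a short tag commonly used for antibody detection or purification of membrane proteins. The automated annotation does not mark it separately, and its spike feature matches the SARS-CoV reference protein without delineating the swapped domain. A second cassette, with the SV40 early promoter driving the Tn5 neomycin phosphotransferase gene and an SV40 polyadenylation signal, allows G418 selection of stable mammalian transfectants. The small HIV-1 LTR, ble, lacI and bom fragments in the table are partial matches rather than functional elements.

The stated purpose is to express this chimeric spike. The associated work concerns the ACE2 dependencies of receptor binding domains from diverse SARS-like coronaviruses, which suggests use in comparing receptor usage and entry. The record does not describe specific assay formats. Part of the plasmid was derived from an earlier deposited construct.
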