Addgene plasmid #190081: pcDNA3_SARS-CoV-Spike[BtKY72 RBD]
Purpose: express chimeric SARS-CoV spike with the BtKY72 receptor binding domain
Depositing lab: Kenneth Matreyek. Depositing organization: Case Western Reserve University. Publication: Expanded ACE2 dependencies of diverse SARS-like coronavirus receptor binding domains. Roelle SM, Shukla N, Pham AT, Bruchez AM, Matreyek KA. PLoS Biol. 2022 Jul 27;20(7):e3001738. doi: 10.1371/journal.pbio.3001738. PubMed 35895696.
Backbone
  Vector backbone: pcDNA3
  Backbone size w/o insert (bp): 5278
  Vector type: Mammalian Expression
Growth in bacteria
  Bacterial resistance: Ampicillin, 100 μg/mL
  Growth temperature: 37°C
  Growth strain: DH5alpha
  Copy number: High Copy
Gene/Insert
  Gene/Insert name: SARS-CoV S
  Species: Synthetic
  Insert size (bp): 3837
  Entrez Gene: S (a.k.a. sars2, E2)
  Promoter: CMV
  Tag / fusion protein: Rhodopsin C9 (C terminal on insert)
  Cloning method: Gibson Cloning
  Sequencing primers: 5′ CGCAAATGGGCGGTAGGC; 3′ CCTCGACTGTGCCTTCTA
Resource information
  A portion of this plasmid was derived from a plasmid made by: https://www.addgene.org/145031/
Terms and licenses: Academic/Nonprofit Terms; Industry Terms: Not Available to Industry
How to cite: pcDNA3_SARS-CoV-Spike[BtKY72 RBD] was a gift from Kenneth Matreyek (Addgene plasmid # 190081 ; http://n2t.net/addgene:190081 ; RRID:Addgene_190081)
